>Addgene plasmid #26571 | Cav2.2e[Δa10, Δ18a, 24a, Δ31a, 37b, 46] | depositor partial sequence | sequence record 12588 | Author sequence
CGGCACGAGCGGCTAGGTTAGGAGCCCCTGGCGCGCCGCGCCCTCGGTGCCGGGCCGCGGAGCCGGGGAT
GCGCGCGGCGCCCCGGGAGTCATGGTCCGCTTCGGGGACGAGCTAGGCGGCCGCTATGGGGGCACCGGCG
GCGGGGAGCGGGCTCGGGGCGGCGGGGCCGGCGGGGCCGGTGGCCCGGGCCAGGGGGGTCTGCCGCCGGG
CCAGCGGGTCCTGTACAAGCAGTCCATTGCGCAACGCGCACGGACCATGGCCCTGTACAACCCCATCCCA
GTCAAGCAGAACTGCTTCACCGTCAACCGCTCGCTCTTCGTCTTCAGCGAGGACAACGTCGTCCGCAAAT
ATGCTAAGCGCATCACCGAATGGCCGCCCTTCGAATATATGATCCTGGCCACCATCATCGCCAACTGTAT
TGTCCTGGCCCTGGAGCAGCACCTCCCTGATGGGGACAAGACTCCCATGTCTGAACGACTGGATGACACG
GAACCTTACTTCATCGGCATCTTTTGCTTCGAGGCGGGCATCAAGATCATAGCTCTGGGCTTCGTGTTCC
ACAAAGGCTCCTACCTCCGGAATGGCTGGAACGTCATGGACTTCGTGGTGGTCCTCACAGGGATTCTTGC
CACAGCTGGAACTGACTTTGATCTGCGCACCCTGAGGGCTGTGCGTGTGCTTAGGCCCCTGAAGTTGGTG
TCTGGAATTCCAAGCTTGCAGGTGGTGCTCAAGTCCATCATGAAGGCCATGGTCCCGCTGCTGCAGATCG
GGCTGCTGCTCTTCTTCGCCATCCTCATGTTCGCTATCATCGGCCTCGAGTTCTATATGGGCAAATTCCA
TAAGGCCTGCTTCCCCAACAGCACAGATGCAGAGCCTGTGGGTGACTTTCCTTGTGGCAAGGAGGCCCCT
GCTCGTCTGTGTGACAGTGACACCGAATGCCGGGAGTACTGGCCAGGACCCAACTTTGGCATCACCAATT
TTGACAACATCCTGTTTGCCATCTTGACCGTGTTCCAGTGTATCACCATGGAGGGCTGGACTGACATCCT
CTACAATACAAATGATGCGGCCGGCAACACGTGGAACTGGTTGTACTTCATCCCCCTCATCATCATTGGC
TCCTTCTTCATGCTCAACCTGGTGCTCGGTGTGCTTTCAGGAGAGTTTGCCAAAGAGCGGGAGCGAGTCG
AGAACCGCCGTGCCTTCCTGAAGCTCCGCAGGCAGCAGCAGATTGAGCGAGAACTGAATGGGTACTTGGA
GTGGATCTTCAAGGCGGAGGAAGTCATGTTGGCAGAGGAGGACAAGAACGCAGAAGAGAAGTCCCCTTTG
GATGTGTTGAAGAGAGCTGCTACCAAGAAGAGCCGAAATGACCTCATCCATGCAGAAGAGGGGGAGGACC
GGTTTGTAGACCTCTGTGCTGCTGGGTCTCCCTTTGCTCGTGCCAGCCTCAAGAGTGGGAAGACAGAGAG
CTCATCGTACTTCCGGAGGAAGGAGAAGATGTTCCGGTTCCTTATCCGTCGTATGGTGAAAGCACAGAGC
TTCTACTGGGTGGTACTGTGCGTGGTGGCCCTGAACACGTTGTGTGTGGCCATGGTACACTATAATCAGC
CTCAGCGGCTTACCACTGCACTGTACTTTGCAGAGTTTGTTTTCCTGGGTCTCTTCCTCACAGAGATGTC
CCTGAAGATGTACGGTCTAGGGCCCAGAAGCTACTTCCGGTCTTCCTTCAACTGCTTTGACTTTGGGGTG
ATTGTGGGGAGTATCTTTGAAGTAGTCTGGGCTGCCATCAAGCCAGGAACCTCCTTCGGAATCAGTGTGC
TGCGGGCTCTCCGACTGCTGAGGATTTTCAAAGTCACCAAGTATTGGAACTCCCTGAGGAACCTGGTTGT
TTCCCTCCTCAACTCCATGAAGTCCATCATCAGCCTTCTCTTCCTGCTTTTCCTTTTCATTGTGGTCTTC
GCTCTGTTGGGGATGCAGCTGTTTGGGGGACAGTTCAACTTTCAAGATGAGACTCCAACCACCAATTTTG
ATACCTTCCCAGCTGCCATCCTCACTGTGTTTCAGATTCTGACAGGAGAGGACTGGAATGCAGTCATGTA
TCATGGGATTGAGTCACAAGGAGGAGTCAGCAAAGGCATGTTTTCATCCTTTTACTTCATCGTCCTGACA
CTGTTTGGAAACTACACCCTGTTGAACGTTTTCTTGGCCATTGCTGTGGACAACCTTGCCAATGCCCAGG
AGTTGACCAAGGATGAAGAGGAGATGGAAGAGGCAGCCAATCAGAAGCTTGCTCTTCAGAAGGCCAAAGA
AGTAGCTGAAGTCAGCCCCATGTCTGCTGCCAACATCTCCATTGCTGCCAGGCAGCAGAACTCGGCCAAG
GCGCGCTCAGTATGGGAGCAGCGGGCCAGTCAGCTAAGGCTCCAGAACCTGCGTGCCAGCTGTGAGGCAC
TGTACAGTGAGATGGACCCGGAGGAGCGCCTGCGTTATGCCAGCACGCGCCACGTGAGGCCAGACATGAA
GACACACATGGACCGACCCCTAGTGGTGGAACCTGGTCGGGATGGCCTGCGGGGACCCGCCGGGAACAAG
TCAAAGCCTGAGGGCACGGAGGCCACCGAAGGTGCGGATCCACCACGCCGACACCACCGGCATCGTGATA
GGGACAAGACCTCAGCCTCAACCCCTGCTGGAGGCGAACAGGACAGGACAGACTGCCCAAAGGCCGAAAG
CACCGAGACCGGGGCCCGGGAGGAACGTGCGCGCCCTCGTCGAAGTCACAGCAAGGAGGCTCCAGGGGCT
GACACACAAGTGCGTTGTGAGCGCAGTAGACGTCACCACCGGCGCGGATCCCCGGAGGAGGCCACTGAAC
GGGAACCTCGGCGCCACCGTGCCCACCGGCACGCACAGGACTCAAGCAAGGAAGGCAAGGAGGGCACTGC
ACCGGTGCTTGTACCCAAGGGCGAGCGTCGCGCAAGACATCGAGGCCCGCGTACGGGCCCCCGTGAGACA
GAGAACAGTGAGGAGCCCACACGCAGGCACCGTGCAAAGCATAAGGTGCCACCAACACTTGAGCCCCCAG
AGAGGGAGGTTGCAGAGAAGGAGAGCAACGTGGTGGAAGGGGATAAGGAAACTCGAAATCACCAGCCCAA
GGAACCTCGCTGTGACCTGGAGGCCATTGCGGTTACAGGCGTGGGCTCTCTGCACATGCTGCCCAGCACC
TGTCTCCAGAAAGTGGACGAACAGCCAGAGGATGCAGACAACCAGCGTAATGTCACCCGGATGGGCAGTC
AGCCCTCAGACCCCAGCACCACTGTGCATGTCCCAGTGACACTGACAGGCCCTCCCGGGGAGGCCACTGT
AGTTCCCAGTGCTAACACGGACCTGGAAGGCCAAGCGGAGGGCAAGAAGGAGGCAGAGGCTGACGATGTG
CTGAGAAGAGGCCCCAGGCCCATCGTTCCCTACAGTTCCATGTTCTGCCTCAGCCCCACCAACCTACTCC
GTCGCTTCTGCCATTACATTGTGACCATGCGGTACTTTGAGATGGTGATTCTTGTGGTCATCGCCTTGAG
CAGCATTGCCCTGGCTGCTGAGGATCCCGTGCGGACCGACTCATTCCGGAACAATGCTCTGAAGTACATG
GACTACATCTTTACAGGAGTCTTCACCTTTGAGATGGTCATAAAGATGATAGACTTGGGCCTGCTGCTGC
ACCCTGGGGCCTACTTCCGGGACCTGTGGAACATTCTGGACTTCATTGTTGTCAGTGGAGCCCTGGTGGC
ATTTGCATTCTCGAGCTTCATGGGAGGATCCAAAGGGAAAGACATCAATACCATCAAGTCTCTGAGAGTC
CTGCGAGTCCTGCGGCCCCTCAAGACCATCAAGCGGCTGCCTAAACTCAAGGCTGTGTTTGACTGTGTGG
TGAACTCTCTGAAGAATGTCTTGAACATCCTGATCGTCTACATGCTCTTCATGTTTATATTTGCCGTCAT
CGCCGTCCAACTCTTCAAAGGGAAGTTCTTTTACTGCACTGATGAGTCCAAGGAGCTGGAGCGGGACTGC
AGGGGTCAGTATTTGGATTATGAGAAGGAAGAGGTAGAAGCCCAGCCAAGGCAGTGGAAGAAATATGACT
TCCACTATGACAATGTGCTCTGGGCCTTGCTGACTCTGTTTACGGTGTCCACAGGAGAGGGGTGGCCCAT
GGTGCTGAAACACTCTGTGGACGCCACCTATGAGGAGCAGGGGCCAAGCCCCGGGTTTCGGATGGAGCTT
TCCATCTTCTATGTGGTCTACTTTGTGGTCTTCCCTTTTTTCTTTGTCAACATCTTTGTGGCCTTGATCA
TCATCACCTTCCAGGAGCAGGGGGACAAGGTGATGTCTGAGTGCAGTCTGGAAAAGAATGAGAGGGCTTG
CATTGACTTTGCCATCAGCGCCAAACCCCTGACACGGTACATGCCTCAGAACAAGCAGTCGTTCCAGTAT
AAGACATGGACATTTGTGGTCTCTCCACCCTTTGAGTACTTCATTATGGCCATGATAGCCCTCAACACAG
TGGTGCTGATGATGAAGTTCTACGATGCCCCTTATGAGTACGAGCTGATGCTGAAGTGCTTGAACATCGT
CTTCACATCCATGTTCTCTCTGGAGTGCATCCTGAAGATCATCGCCTTCGGGGTGTTGAACTACTTCAGA
GATGCCTGGAACGTCTTTGACTTTGTCACTGTTTTGGGAAGTATTACTGATATTTTAGTAACGGAGATTG
CGAACAACTTCATCAACTTGAGCTTCCTTCGCCTCTTCCGGGCAGCACGGCTGATCAAGCTGCTTCGCCA
GGGCTACACCATCCGCATCTTGTTATGGACCTTTGTCCAGTCCTTTAAGGCGCTGCCCTACGTGTGCCTC
CTCATTGCCATGCTGTTCTTCATCTACGCCATCATCGGCATGCAGGTTTTTGGAAACATTGCCCTTGATG
ATGGCACCAGCATCAACCGACACAACAACTTCCGGACATTTCTGCAAGCCTTAATGCTGTTGTTCAGGAG
TGCCACTGGGGAGGCCTGGCACGAAATCATGCTGTCTTGCCTGGGCAACCGGGCCTGCGACCCACATGCC
AACGCCAGCGAATGCGGGAGCGACTTTGCCTATTTTTATTTTGTCTCCTTCATCTTCCTCTGTTCCTTTC
TGATGCTGAACCTCTTTGTTGCTGTGATCATGGACAATTTCGAATACCTCACGCGGGATTCTTCCATCCT
AGGGCCGCACCACCTCGATGAATTCATTCGCGTCTGGGCTGAATACGACCCAGCTGCGTGTGGGCGCATC
AGTTACAATGACATGTTTGAGATGCTGAAACACATGTCCCCACCTCTGGGTTTGGGGAAGAAATGCCCGG
CTCGAGTTGCATACAAGCGCCTGGTTCGAATGAACATGCCCATATCCAATGAGGACATGACGGTACACTT
TACATCCACACTGATGGCCCTCATCCGGACGGCACTGGAGATCAAGCTTGCCCCAGCGGGGACAAAACAG
CACCAATGTGATGCTGAGCTGAGGAAGGAGATCTCTTCTGTGTGGGCTAATCTGCCCCAGAAGACTCTGG
ACTTACTGGTGCCACCCCACAAACCTGACGAGATGACAGTGGGGAAGGTCTATGCGGCTCTCATGATATT
TGACTTCTACAAACAGAACAAAACCACCAGAGATCAGACTCACCAAGCTCCTGGAGGCCTGTCCCAGATG
GGTCCTGTTTCCCTGTTCCATCCTCTGAAGGCCACCCTGGAGCAGACACAGCCCGCTGTGCTCCGAGGAG
CTCGGGTTTTCCTTCGACAAAAGAGTGCAACTTCCCTCAGCAATGGGGGCGCCATACAAACCCAGGAAAG
TGGCATCAAGGAGTCCCTGTCCTGGGGCACGCAGAGGACCCAGGACGTACTTTATGAGGCCAGAGCACCT
CTAGAACGTGGCCATTCTGCAGAGATCCCTGTGGGGCAGCCAGGAGCACTGGCTGTAGATGTCCAGATGC
AGAACATGACATTGAGAGGACCGGATGGGGAGCCCCAGCCTGGCCTGGAGAGCCAAGGCCGAGCGGCCTC
TATGCCACGCCTGGCGGCAGAAACACAGCCGGCCCCTAATGCCAGCCCCATGAAGCGCTCCATCTCCACA
CTGGCTCCACGCCCGCATGGGACTCAGCTTTGCAACACAGTCCTGGACCGGCCACCTCCTAGCCAGGTGT
CCCATCACCACCACCACCGCTGCCACCGGCGCAGGGACAAGAAGCAGAGGTCCCTGGAAAAGGGGCCCAG
CCTGTCTGTTGACACAGAAGGTGCACCAAGTACTGCTGCAGGATCTGGCCTGCCCCATGGAGAAGGGTCC
ACAGGCTGCCGGCGGGAGCGTAAGCAAGAGCGAGGCCGGTCCCAGGAGCGGAGGCAGCCCTCCTCCTCTT
CTTCAGAGAAGCAGCGCTTCTATTCCTGTGACCGCTTTGGGAGCCGGGAGCCCCCACAACCTAAGCCCTC
CCTCAGTAGCCACCCCATATCGCCAACAGCGGCACTAGAGCCAGGACCCCACCCGCAGGGCAGTGGTTCC
GTTAATGGGAGCCCCTTGATGTCAACATCTGGTGCTAGCACGCCGGGCCGAGGTGGGCGGAGGCAGCTCC
CCCAGACTCCCCTGACCCCACGCCCCAGCATCACCTACAAGACGGCCAATTCCTCGCCTGTCCACTTTGC
TGAGGGTCAGAGTGGCCTTCCAGCCTTCTCCCCTGGCCGTCTCAGCCGCGGCCTTTCTGAACACAATGCC
CTGCTCCAGAAAGAGCCCCTGAGCCAGCCTCTAGCTTCTGGCTCCCGCATTGGCTCTGACCCTTACCTAG
GGCAGCGTCTGGACAGTGAGGCCTCTGCCCACAACCTGCCTGAGGATACACTCACCTTTGAAGAGGCCGT
GGCCACCAACTCTGGCCGCTCCTCCAGGACTTCCTATGTGTCCTCCCTCACTTCCCAATCCCACCCTCTC
CGCCGTGTACCCAATGGCTACCACTGCACTTTGGGACTCAGCACCGGCGTCCGGGCGCGGCACAGCTACC
ACCACCCAGACCAGGATCACTGGTGCTAGCTGCACCACGACCACCCATGCACCAGCTCGTGGGTGCGGGT
TCCAGTTGATGAGTTTTATCATCCGCTCTGGGTTGTGCGGTCACAGCCCTGGGAGGAGGGTCCTCACATC
GCGGCCTCTGTGGTGGAGGTTCCTGCTTCTCTCCCTCCCTCCCTTTTACACTGGACAGACTAATAAAGCC
CTTTCTTAGAGGGATATGGTCCTCTCTATCCTCCTGTGTACTGCCTTCCTGGGTTCCATGCCAGATGTTG
GATCCTAAGCAGAGGTAGCTGAGTTGAGATAGACCCAGCAAATCCAAATCCTATGTCATGGCCTCCAGCT
TCCAGGGTGGGTACTTGGGACTTTCTTAGGAGGTCTGAGCCTCATGGAGATTGTGGTTTGTCCAAATGTG
TGGCATGGGGGATAGGGTACCCTCAAAGGCAAGGAAAGGAGCCCAACTGTGTGGCCTGGCAGCACCTGCC
AGCATCACTACTCTCATGTCTATTGTGGTCTTGGAGTCAAACAGCACATGTATATAGAGATATGCTCAAG
GGCCTGCCTTTCACCTACATTGTCACCATAATAGGGACCAAATCTAGAGGATGTCCTTGCTGTTGATTCT
GGTTTTCAGTCACAACACTTTCACTTTTTGTCATTTCTATATAGTTGATCTAGAAAAACAGAAATCAAAA
CAGGGAAGAAAATGTTCGTGTAACTTAAAAAAGAAATCAACGTGTAGGAAGGTCTCCATTTTGCATTGTT
TCTGTGACTTGTATGCAATGTTCCTGTATGTATTCTACCCTTCCCGGGAAGTCCCCAATGACCCTGGTTC
CTCTGCTCAACCAAGTGCCTGATCTCTGGCTCTGAGCATCGTGGCTGAGGTGCGGCCTCAGGAAGCATCG
GGGAGCTGCTCAGAGCAGCACTAGGACTTGTGTCTTAGGGACACTGACCGTGTCCAGCAGCATGTCAGAG
AAGCAGCTGTAGTGCCCATGTTCCTCCCTGAGTGATGGGTTCTGAAGAAGCCAGAGCAGCACAATGTGTG
CTTGCGTGAGGCACTTTCCGCCTTTTAAAATCTGATTCTCAGGGATGGGATGCCTGCCAAGTAGGGTGTG
ATCTCTGTTGTGTTTTAAAAAACAACAACAACAAACAAACAAAACCTAGTATTCACTGAATGCTGAAGAG
AGCAAAATGCAAGCAAAGAAGGGACTGGGGTTAGAGGGAGAAGCCCGCACTGGCAGCATAATAAGAAACT
GGCAGGGAGGGGATGGTCCTGGAACAGGCCAGGTGCCTAGAGCTGAGTCCAGCCCCTGGCCCGGAACTGG
GGACACAGCACTCAAATAAAACCTCATGGCTACTTGGTGAAAGGCAAACCCATGCTCAGGAAGGTGTTCA
GTGTGCAGAGATGGCTGTGAGGCCATGAGAGAAAGGTTTCACATAGGCAGGCAGTCCTTGGTGTGTTCTC
TGTGTTTTGAAACGTCTGATGACTTCTTGGTGGACTGTTGGTTTCTACCCCATGTTTCTCACAGAAGCTG
TGTATATGTGTGATTGCGCGTGTGATTGCATGTGTGTGGTAGTGTGCGTGCGTGAGCATGCATGAGTCAT
AGGAAATGTGTGTGTGTGTGTGTGTGTGTGTGTAGGTGTGTGTACGTGTGTTCAGCAAGTGGCTTTTGTC
AACCATAGGGCTATGCAACAAAAGACACATTACTAGAAACAAAACACAAGACCACCACTCGGTCTAGGGT
TTCAGCATGATTGTGACCAAACCTTTTATAGAATTTCCTTATATGAAGGCACAATACCCTGAAACTTTAA
AGATAACAGAGTATTTTATTCCAGTAGGGTAAGATTAAACAGGACCCTGGACTGCATGTGACTGCACTCA
TGTACAACAGAGGAGGATGTGCATTTTGATACTGTTCTGTCTCTGTCCCAGCCCCAGCCCTTTTCTCTTG
AGTGTTGAATGTATACATTCTGTGTGGAACTACAGCTGCTCCAGACAGTCCTGGGTTGGGAATCATCTTT
ATCCCACATTAACATAGCTGGCTTTTCTTCCAAGCACTGGTACACAGGAAAGGAGACATGATGTCTTGCT
TCCTGACTTTGGGTTTGTTTCTGTACTGTCTCTTCTCAAGATGTTGTCTGTTCCCCCTGAAATTTCATAG
TGAGTTGCCAAATTTGAAATGCAACAACCAGCTGTCTGCATCTGGAACCTGTCAAGCAGTGCTGTAGTTT
GAAAAAGTTATGTGTGCATGTAAAATATACACATATATATATATACATTATACAAGTATGTGCATGAAAT
GTATATCTTCATACTTTTTGATACAATGTATTCATTTGTTAATTTTTAATTATATTTGATATAAATTGAA
GGTTTGTTGCAAAAATTTATATTTAACAGTGTTGAGAGAGAGAGAAAGAGCGAGAGAGGGAGAGAGAGAG
AAAGATCCAATCATGCAACAGAAATGGGACTACTTTAAAAATCAGTCCTTTGACTAGTTTGCTGCCCTGA
ATAATATTTACAAACCAAACTTTGGATTCTGCTCTTGTTTCTACAATGACTTTTTGTATAAAGCAAAGTC
CTTGGATTAATAAAACAACCAAAAATCAAATTAAACCATTA
