>Addgene plasmid #26571 | Cav2.2e[Δa10, Δ18a, 24a, Δ31a, 37b, 46] | addgene partial sequence | sequence record 32757 | 26571 with rCav2-2e-e31F 5'-GAGATGCCTGGAACGTCTTT
TACTGATATTTTAGTAACGGAGATTGCGAACAACTTCATCAACTTGAGCTTCCTTCGCCTCTTCCGGGCA
GCACGGCTGATCAAGCTGCTTCGCCAGGGCTACACCATCCGCATCTTGTTATGGACCTTTGTCCAGTCCT
TTAAGGCGCTGCCCTACGTGTGCCTCCTCATTGCCATGCTGTTCTTCATCTACGCCATCATCGGCATGCA
GGTTTTTGGAAACATTGCCCTTGATGATGGCACCAGCATCAACCGACACAACAACTTCCGGACATTTCTG
CAAGCCTTAATGCTGTTGTTCAGGAGTGCCACTGGGGAGGCCTGGCACGAAATCATGCTGTCTTGCCTGG
GCAACCGGGCCTGCGACCCACATGCCAACGCCAGCGAATGCGGGAGCGACTTTGCCTATTTTTATTTTGT
CTCCTTCATCTTCCTCTGTTCCTTTCTGATGCTGAACCTCTTTGTTGCTGTGATCATGGACAATTTCGAA
TACCTCACGCGGGATTCTTCCATCCTAGGGCCGCACCACCTCGATGAATTCATTCGCGTCTGGGCTGAAT
ACGACCCAGCTGCGTGTGGGCGCATCAGTTACAATGACATGTTTGAGATGCTGAAACACATGTCCCCACC
TCTGGGTTTGGGGAAGAAATGCCCGGCTCGAGTTGCATACAAGCGCCTGGTTCGAATGAACATGCCCATA
TCCAATGAGGACATGACGGTACACTTTACATCCACACTGATGGCCCTCATCCGGACGGCACTGGAGATCA
AGCTTGCCCCAGCGGGGACAAAACAGCACCAATGTGATGCTGAGCTGAGGAAGGAGATCTCTTCTGTGTG
GGCTAATCTGCCCCAGAAGACTCTGGA
