>Addgene plasmid #26571 | Cav2.2e[Δa10, Δ18a, 24a, Δ31a, 37b, 46] | addgene partial sequence | sequence record 32758 | 26571 with rCav2-2e-e24F 5'-ATGATAGACTTGGGCCTGCT
ATTCTGGACTTCATTGTTGTCAGTGGAGCCCTGGTGGCATTTGCATTCTCGAGCTTCATGGGAGGATCCA
AAGGGAAAGACATCAATACCATCAAGTCTCTGAGAGTCCTGCGAGTCCTGCGGCCCCTCAAGACCATCAA
GCGGCTGCCTAAACTCAAGGCTGTGTTTGACTGTGTGGTGAACTCTCTGAAGAATGTCTTGAACATCCTG
ATCGTCTACATGCTCTTCATGTTTATATTTGCCGTCATCGCCGTCCAACTCTTCAAAGGGAAGTTCTTTT
ACTGCACTGATGAGTCCAAGGAGCTGGAGCGGGACTGCAGGGGTCAGTATTTGGATTATGAGAAGGAAGA
GGTAGAAGCCCAGCCAAGGCAGTGGAAGAAATATGACTTCCACTATGACAATGTGCTCTGGGCCTTGCTG
ACTCTGTTTACGGTGTCCACAGGAGAGGGGTGGCCCATGGTGCTGAAACACTCTGTGGACGCCACCTATG
AGGAGCAGGGGCCAAGCCCCGGGTTTCGGATGGAGCTTTCCATCTTCTATGTGGTCTACTTTGTGGTCTT
CCCTTTTTTCTTTGTCAACATCTTTGTGGCCTTGATCATCATCACCTTCCAGGAGCAGGGGGACAAGGTG
ATGTCTGAGTGCAGTCTGGAAAAGAATGAGAGGGCTTGCATTGACTTTGCCATCAGCGCCAAACCCCTGA
CACGGTACATGCCTCAGAACAAGCAGTCGTTCCAGTATAAGACATGGACATTTGTGGTCTCTCCACCCTT
TGAGTACTTCATTATGGCCATGATAGCCCTCAACACAGTGGTGCTGATGATGAAGTTCTACGATGCCCCT
TATGAGTACCAACCT
