>Addgene plasmid #26571 | Cav2.2e[Δa10, Δ18a, 24a, Δ31a, 37b, 46] | addgene partial sequence | sequence record 32759 | 26571 with rCav2-2e-e18F 5'-AAGAGGCAGCCAATCAGAAG
AGTCAGCCCCATGTCTGCTGCCAACATCTCCATTGCTGCCAGGCAGCAGAACTCGGCCAAGGCGCGCTCA
GTATGGGAGCAGCGGGCCAGTCAGCTAAGGCTCCAGAACCTGCGTGCCAGCTGTGAGGCACTGTACAGTG
AGATGGACCCGGAGGAGCGCCTGCGTTATGCCAGCACGCGCCACGTGAGGCCAGACATGAAGACACACAT
GGACCGACCCCTAGTGGTGGAACCTGGTCGGGATGGCCTGCGGGGACCCGCCGGGAACAAGTCAAAGCCT
GAGGGCACGGAGGCCACCGAAGGTGCGGATCCACCACGCCGACACCACCGGCATCGTGATAGGGACAAGA
CCTCAGCCTCAACCCCTGCTGGAGGCGAACAGGACAGGACAGACTGCCCAAAGGCCGAAAGCACCGAGAC
CGGGGCCCGGGAGGAACGTGCGCGCCCTCGTCGAAGTCACAGCAAGGAGGCTCCAGGGGCTGACACACAA
GTGCGTTGTGAGCGCAGTAGACGTCACCACCGGCGCGGATCCCCGGAGGAGGCCACTGAACGGGAACCTC
GGCGCCACCGTGCCCACCGGCACGCACAGGACTCAAGCAAGGAAGGCAAGGAGGGCACTGCACCGGTGCT
TGTACCCAAGGGCGAGCGTCGCGCAAGACATCGAGGCCCGCGTACGGGCCCCCGTGAGACAGAGAACAGT
GAGGAGCCCACACGCAGGCACCGTGCAAAGCATAAGGTGCCACCAACACTTGAGCCCCCAGAGAGGGAGG
TTGCAGAGAAGGAGAGCAACGTGGTGGAAGGGGATAAGGAAACTCGAAATCACCAGCCCAAGGAACCTCG
CTGTGAC
