>Addgene plasmid #26571 | Cav2.2e[Δa10, Δ18a, 24a, Δ31a, 37b, 46] | addgene partial sequence | sequence record 32760 | 26571 with rCav2-2e-e10F 5'-GCAGATTGAGCGAGAACTGA
GTCATGTTGGCAGAGGAGGACAAGAACGCAGAAGAGAAGTCCCCTTTGGATGTGTTGAAGAGAGCTGCTA
CCAAGAAGAGCCGAAATGACCTCATCCATGCAGAAGAGGGGGAGGACCGGTTTGTAGACCTCTGTGCTGC
TGGGTCTCCCTTTGCTCGTGCCAGCCTCAAGAGTGGGAAGACAGAGAGCTCATCGTACTTCCGGAGGAAG
GAGAAGATGTTCCGGTTCCTTATCCGTCGTATGGTGAAAGCACAGAGCTTCTACTGGGTGGTACTGTGCG
TGGTGGCCCTGAACACGTTGTGTGTGGCCATGGTACACTATAATCAGCCTCAGCGGCTTACCACTGCACT
GTACTTTGCAGAGTTTGTTTTCCTGGGTCTCTTCCTCACAGAGATGTCCCTGAAGATGTACGGTCTAGGG
CCCAGAAGCTACTTCCGGTCTTCCTTCAACTGCTTTGACTTTGGGGTGATTGTGGGGAGTATCTTTGAAG
TAGTCTGGGCTGCCATCAAGCCAGGAACCTCCTTCGGAATCAGTGTGCTGCGGGCTCTCCGACTGCTGAG
GATTTTCAAAGTCACCAAGTATTGGAACTCCCTGAGGAACCTGGTTGTTTCCCTCCTCAACTCCATGAAG
TCCATCATCAGCCTTCTCTTCCTGCTTTTCCTTTTCATTGTGGTCTTCGCTCTGTTGGGGATGCAGCTGT
TTGGGGGACAGTTCAACTTTCAAGATGAGACTCCAACCACCAATTTTGATACC
