>Addgene plasmid #26571 | Cav2.2e[Δa10, Δ18a, 24a, Δ31a, 37b, 46] | addgene partial sequence | sequence record 32761 | 26571 with BGH-rev
ATGGTGATGGTGATGATGACCGGTACGCGTAGAATCGAGACCGAGGAGAGGGTTAGGGATAGGCTTACCT
TCGAAGGGCCCTCTAGACTCGAGCGGCCGCCACTGTGCTGGATATCTGCAGAATTCCAGCACACTGGCGG
CCGTTACTAGTGGATCCCCCGGGCGGGCCCCCCCTCGAGTTTTTTTTTTTTTTTTTTTTTTTTTTTTTTT
TTCCCTCTAAAAAAGGGCTTTATTA
