[The description below was written by a language model from this plasmid's Addgene catalogue record.]
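Description:
Cav2.2e[Δa10, Δ18a, 24a, Δ31a, 37b, 46] is a mammalian expression plasmid carrying a defined splice isoform of the rat (R. norvegicus) N-type voltage-gated calcium channel pore-forming subunit, alpha-1B (Cacna1b, Cav2.2). The roughly 7.4 kb cDNA, isolated from superior cervical ganglia, sits in the approximately 5.1 kb pcDNA6/V5-His backbone between KpnI and EcoRV sites, both of which were preserved. The name encodes the exon composition at the alternatively spliced sites: the clone lacks exons a10, 18a and 31a and includes exons 24a, 37b and 46. The plasmid is maintained in E. coli under ampicillin selection; its copy number is not recorded.

The record lists no promoter or feature table. The T7 forward and BGH reverse sequencing primers show that a T7 priming site and the bovine growth hormone polyadenylation region flank the insert, and the pcDNA6 series generally relies on a CMV promoter for expression in mammalian cells and carries a blasticidin marker, although neither is stated here. The backbone supplies C-terminal V5 and 6xHis tags, but the record does not say whether the channel reading frame continues into them or ends at its native stop codon, so tagging of the expressed protein should not be assumed.

The construct suits heterologous expression of this particular N-type channel variant in cultured cells. There its properties can be compared with those of other Cav2.2 splice isoforms, in line with the associated work identifying functionally distinct N-type channel forms in rat sympathetic ganglia and brain.
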