Addgene plasmid #26571: Cav2.2e[Δa10, Δ18a, 24a, Δ31a, 37b, 46]
Depositing lab: Diane Lipscombe. Depositing organization: Brown University. Publication: Identification of functionally distinct isoforms of the N-type Ca2+ channel in rat sympathetic ganglia and brain. Lin Z, Haus S, Edgerton J, Lipscombe D. Neuron. 1997 Jan . 18(1):153-66. 10.1016/S0896-6273(01)80054-4 PubMed 9010213.
Backbone
  Vector backbone: pcDNA6/V5-His ABC
  Backbone manufacturer: Invitrogen
  Backbone size w/o insert (bp): 5100
  Vector type: Mammalian Expression
Growth in bacteria
  Bacterial resistance: Ampicillin, 100 μg/mL
  Growth temperature: 37°C
  Growth strain: Top10F'
  Growth instructions: Top10F'
  Copy number: Unknown
Gene/Insert
  Gene/Insert name: calcium channel alpha-1B subunit
  Species: R. norvegicus (rat)
  Insert size (bp): 7390
  Mutation: Deletion of exons a10, 18a, and 31a Contains exons 24a, 37b and 46.
  GenBank ID: AF055477
  Entrez Gene: Cacna1b (a.k.a. BIII)
  Tag / fusion protein: V5 (C terminal on backbone); 6XHis (C terminal on backbone)
  Cloning method: Restriction Enzyme; 5′ cloning site KpnI (not destroyed); 3′ cloning site EcorV (not destroyed)
  Sequencing primers: 5′ T7; 3′ BGH-rev
Terms and licenses: Academic/Nonprofit Terms; Industry Terms: Not Available to Industry
Depositor comments: Isolated from superior cervical ganglia. For more information about this plasmid: http://neuroscience.brown.edu/LipscombeLab/homepage/otherpages/clonespage/clonespage1.htm Also see: GENBANK AF222337
How to cite: Cav2.2e[Δa10, Δ18a, 24a, Δ31a, 37b, 46] was a gift from Diane Lipscombe (Addgene plasmid # 26571 ; http://n2t.net/addgene:26571 ; RRID:Addgene_26571)
